Addgene plasmid #81478: pDONR223_SLC2A3_p.G109V
Purpose: Gateway Donor vector containing SLC2A3 , part of the Target Accelerator Plasmid Collection.
Depositing lab: Jesse Boehm & William Hahn & David Root. Depositing organization: Broad Institute. Publication: Systematic Functional Interrogation of Rare Cancer Variants Identifies Oncogenic Alleles. Kim E, Ilic N, Shrestha Y, Zou L, Kamburov A, Zhu C, Yang X, Lubonja R, Tran N, Nguyen C, Lawrence MS, Piccioni F, Bagul M, Doench JG, Chouinard CR, Wu X, Hogstrom L, Natoli T, Tamayo P, Horn H, Corsello SM, Lage K, Root DE, Subramanian A, Golub TR, Getz G, Boehm JS, Hahn WC. Cancer Discov. 2016 Jul;6(7):714-26. doi: 10.1158/2159-8290.CD-16-0160. Epub 2016 May 4. PubMed 27147599.
Backbone
  Vector backbone: pDONR223
  Backbone manufacturer: Invitrogen
  Backbone size w/o insert (bp): 2790
  Vector type: Gateway Entry vector
Growth in bacteria
  Bacterial resistance: Spectinomycin, 50 μg/mL
  Growth temperature: 37°C
  Growth strain: DH5alpha
  Copy number: High Copy
Gene/Insert
  Gene/Insert name: SLC2A3 (alt name: NM_006931.2)
  Species: H. sapiens (human)
  Mutation: G109V
  Entrez Gene: SLC2A3 (a.k.a. GLUT3)
  Promoter: None
  Cloning method: Gateway Cloning
  Sequencing primers: 5′ M13pUC-fwd; 3′ M13-Rev
Terms and licenses: Academic/Nonprofit Terms; Industry Terms: Not Available to Industry
Depositor comments: Open state: NO stop codon immediately follows insert
How to cite: pDONR223_SLC2A3_p.G109V was a gift from Jesse Boehm & William Hahn & David Root (Addgene plasmid # 81478 ; http://n2t.net/addgene:81478 ; RRID:Addgene_81478)
