[The description below was written by a language model from this plasmid's Addgene catalogue record and pLannotate feature annotations shown in this document.]
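Description:
pDONR223_SLC2A3_p.G109V is a Gateway entry clone built on the Invitrogen pDONR223 backbone and carrying the human SLC2A3 open reading frame, which encodes the facilitative glucose transporter GLUT3, with a G109V missense substitution. It is a bacterial shuttle and storage plasmid rather than an expression vector. The record lists no promoter for the insert, and the only promoter near it is a T7 promoter lying outside the downstream recombination site. The plasmid of about 4.3 kb replicates at high copy in E. coli from a ColE1/pUC-type origin. Selection is with spectinomycin, through the aadA (SmR) aminoglycoside adenylyltransferase gene, which sits downstream of a class 1 integron Pc promoter fragment. Short lacI, lacZα and gentamicin-resistance fragments in the annotation are backbone remnants with no evident function. rrnB T1 and T2 terminators upstream of the cassette insulate the insert from read-through transcription.

The SLC2A3 coding sequence is flanked by two attL recombination sites. The automated annotation labels the upstream one attL3 and the downstream one attL2, although a mismatch in the upstream label is possible because attL variants are very similar. These sites allow the ORF to be moved by an LR Clonase reaction into any compatible Gateway destination vector, which then supplies the promoter, tags and selection markers. The clone is in the "open" configuration, with no stop codon immediately after the insert, so the ORF can be fused in frame to C-terminal tags provided by the destination vector. It belongs to the Target Accelerator Plasmid Collection, a set of wild-type and mutant alleles assembled for systematic functional testing of rare cancer-associated variants.
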