Features (pLannotate 1.2.2; 12 found; start..end, strand, type, name):
    121..213     +  CDS            lacI (fragment): lac repressor; lacI; The lac repressor binds to the lac operator to inhibit transcription in E. coli. This inhibition can be relieved by adding lactose or isopropyl-β-D-thiogalactopyranoside (IPTG).
    268..295     -  terminator     rrnB T2 terminator: transcription terminator T2 from the E. coli rrnB gene
    427..470     +  terminator     rrnB T1 terminator: Escherichia coli rrnB; transcription terminator T1 from the E. coli rrnB gene
    517..553     -  CDS            lacZα (fragment): LacZα fragment of β-galactosidase; lacZ fragment
    570..665     +  protein_bind   attL3: mutant version of attL; recombination site for the Gateway® LR reaction LR Clonase™
    671..2158    +  CDS            SLC2A3: GTR3_HUMAN - Also known as GLUT3 From Homo sapiens (Human).
   2160..2259    -  protein_bind   attL2: mutant version of attL; recombination site for the Gateway® LR reaction LR Clonase™
   2277..2295    -  promoter       T7 promoter: promoter for bacteriophage T7 RNA polymerase
   2485..2508    +  promoter       Pc promoter (fragment): intI1 (promoter lies within the coding sequence); class 1 integron promoter
   2684..2740    +  CDS            GmR (fragment): gentamycin acetyltransferase; aacC1; confers resistance to gentamycin
   2747..3538    +  CDS            SmR: aminoglycoside adenylyltransferase (Murphy, 1985); aadA; confers resistance to spectinomycin and streptomycin
   3631..4219    +  rep_origin     ori: high-copy-number ColE1/pMB1/pBR322/pUC origin of replication
>Addgene plasmid #81478 | pDONR223_SLC2A3_p.G109V | addgene full sequence | sequence record 168314 | Addgene NGS result
CTTTCCTGCGTTATCCCCTGATTCTGTGGATAACCGTATTACCGCCTTTGAGTGAGCTGATACCGCTCGC
CGCAGCCGAACGACCGAGCGCAGCGAGTCAGTGAGCGAGGAAGCGGAAGAGCGCCCAATACGCAAACCGC
CTCTCCCCGCGCGTTGGCCGATTCATTAATGCAGCTGGCACGACAGGTTTCCCGACTGGAAAGCGGGCAG
TGAGCGCAACGCAATTAATACGCGTACCGCTAGCCAGGAAGAGTTTGTAGAAACGCAAAAAGGCCATCCG
TCAGGATGGCCTTCTGCTTAGTTTGATGCCTGGCAGTTTATGGCGGGCGTCCTGCCCGCCACCCTCCGGG
CCGTTGCTTCACAACGTTCAAATCCGCTCCCGGCGGATTTGTCCTACTCAGGAGAGCGTTCACCGACAAA
CAACAGATAAAACGAAAGGCCCAGTCTTCCGACTGAGCCTTTCGTTTTATTTGATGCCTGGCAGTTCCCT
ACTCTCGCGTTAACGCTAGCATGGATGTTTTCCCAGTCACGACGTTGTAAAACGACGGCCAGTCTTAAGC
TCGGGCCCCAAATAATGATTTTATTTTGACTGATAGTGACCTGTTCGTTGCAACAAATTGATGAGCAATG
CTTTTTTATAATGCCAACTTTGTACAAAAAAGTTGGCACCATGGGGACACAGAAGGTCACCCCAGCTCTG
ATATTTGCCATCACAGTTGCTACAATCGGCTCTTTCCAATTTGGCTACAACACTGGGGTCATCAATGCTC
CTGAGAAGATCATAAAGGAATTTATCAATAAAACTTTGACGGACAAGGGAAATGCCCCACCCTCTGAGGT
GCTGCTCACGTCTCTCTGGTCCTTGTCTGTGGCCATATTTTCCGTCGGGGGTATGATCGGCTCCTTTTCC
GTCGGACTCTTCGTCAACCGCTTTGGCAGGCGCAATTCAATGCTGATTGTCAACCTGTTGGCTGTCACTG
GTGGCTGCTTTATGGTACTGTGTAAAGTAGCTAAGTCGGTTGAAATGCTGATCCTGGGTCGCTTGGTTAT
TGGCCTCTTCTGCGGACTCTGCACAGGTTTTGTGCCCATGTACATTGGAGAGATCTCGCCTACTGCCCTG
CGGGGTGCCTTTGGCACTCTCAACCAGCTGGGCATCGTTGTTGGAATTCTGGTGGCCCAGATCTTTGGTC
TGGAATTCATCCTTGGGTCTGAAGAGCTATGGCCGCTGCTACTGGGTTTTACCATCCTTCCTGCTATCCT
ACAAAGTGCAGCCCTTCCATTTTGCCCTGAAAGTCCCAGATTTTTGCTCATTAACAGAAAAGAAGAGGAG
AATGCTAAGCAGATCCTCCAGCGGTTGTGGGGCACCCAGGATGTATCCCAAGACATCCAGGAGATGAAAG
ATGAGAGTGCAAGGATGTCACAAGAAAAGCAAGTCACCGTGCTAGAGCTCTTTAGAGTGTCCAGCTACCG
ACAGCCCATCATCATTTCCATTGTGCTCCAGCTCTCTCAGCAGCTCTCTGGGATCAATGCTGTGTTCTAT
TACTCAACAGGAATCTTCAAGGATGCAGGTGTTCAAGAGCCCATCTATGCCACCATCGGCGCGGGTGTGG
TTAATACTATCTTCACTGTAGTTTCTCTATTTCTGGTGGAAAGGGCAGGAAGAAGGACTCTGCATATGAT
AGGCCTTGGAGGGATGGCTTTTTGTTCCACGCTCATGACTGTTTCTTTGTTATTAAAGGATAACTATAAT
GGGATGAGCTTTGTCTGTATTGGGGCTATCTTGGTCTTTGTAGCCTTCTTTGAAATTGGACCAGGCCCCA
TTCCCTGGTTTATTGTGGCCGAACTCTTCAGCCAGGGCCCCCGCCCAGCTGCGATGGCAGTGGCCGGCTG
CTCCAACTGGACCTCCAACTTCCTAGTCGGATTGCTCTTCCCCTCCGCTGCTCACTATTTAGGAGCCTAC
GTTTTTATTATCTTCACCGGCTTCCTCATTACCTTCTTGGCTTTTACCTTCTTCAAAGTCCCTGAGACCC
GTGGCAGGACTTTTGAGGATATCACACGGGCCTTTGAAGGGCAGGCACACGGTGCAGATAGATCTGGAAA
GGACGGCGTCATGGAGATGAACAGCATCGAGCCTGCTAAGGAGACCACCACCAATGTCTACCCAACTTTC
TTGTACAAAGTTGGCATTATAAGAAAGCATTGCTTATCAATTTGTTGCAACGAACAGGTCACTATCAGTC
AAAATAAAATCATTATTTGCCATCCAGCTGATATCCCCTATAGTGAGTCGTATTACATGGTCATAGCTGT
TTCCTGGCAGCTCTGGCCCGTGTCTCAAAATCTCTGATGTTACATTGCACAAGATAAAAATATATCATCA
TGCCTCCTCTAGACCAGCCAGGACAGAAATGCCTCGACTTCGCTGCTACCCAAGGTTGCCGGGTGACGCA
CACCGTGGAAACGGATGAAGGCACGAACCCAGTGGACATAAGCCTGTTCGGTTCGTAAGCTGTAATGCAA
GTAGCGTATGCGCTCACGCAACTGGTCCAGAACCTTGACCGAACGCAGCGGTGGTAACGGCGCAGTGGCG
GTTTTCATGGCTTGTTATGACTGTTTTTTTGGGGTACAGTCTATGCCTCGGGCATCCAAGCAGCAAGCGC
GTTACGCCGTGGGTCGATGTTTGATGTTATGGAGCAGCAACGATGTTACGCAGCAGGGCAGTCGCCCTAA
AACAAAGTTAAACATTATGAGGGAAGCGGTGATCGCCGAAGTATCGACTCAACTATCAGAGGTAGTTGGC
GTCATCGAGCGCCATCTCGAACCGACGTTGCTGGCCGTACATTTGTACGGCTCCGCAGTGGATGGCGGCC
TGAAGCCACACAGTGATATTGATTTGCTGGTTACGGTGACCGTAAGGCTTGATGAAACAACGCGGCGAGC
TTTGATCAACGACCTTTTGGAAACTTCGGCTTCCCCTGGAGAGAGCGAGATTCTCCGCGCTGTAGAAGTC
ACCATTGTTGTGCACGACGACATCATTCCGTGGCGTTATCCAGCTAAGCGCGAACTGCAATTTGGAGAAT
GGCAGCGCAATGACATTCTTGCAGGTATCTTCGAGCCAGCCACGATCGACATTGATCTGGCTATCTTGCT
GACAAAAGCAAGAGAACATAGCGTTGCCTTGGTAGGTCCAGCGGCGGAGGAACTCTTTGATCCGGTTCCT
GAACAGGATCTATTTGAGGCGCTAAATGAAACCTTAACGCTATGGAACTCGCCGCCCGACTGGGCTGGCG
ATGAGCGAAATGTAGTGCTTACGTTGTCCCGCATTTGGTACAGCGCAGTAACCGGCAAAATCGCGCCGAA
GGATGTCGCTGCCGACTGGGCAATGGAGCGCCTGCCGGCCCAGTATCAGCCCGTCATACTTGAAGCTAGA
CAGGCTTATCTTGGACAAGAAGAAGATCGCTTGGCCTCGCGCGCAGATCAGTTGGAAGAATTTGTCCACT
ACGTGAAAGGCGAGATCACCAAGGTAGTCGGCAAATAACCCTCGAGCCACCCATGACCAAAATCCCTTAA
CGTGAGTTACGCGTCGTTCCACTGAGCGTCAGACCCCGTAGAAAAGATCAAAGGATCTTCTTGAGATCCT
TTTTTTCTGCGCGTAATCTGCTGCTTGCAAACAAAAAAACCACCGCTACCAGCGGTGGTTTGTTTGCCGG
ATCAAGAGCTACCAACTCTTTTTCCGAAGGTAACTGGCTTCAGCAGAGCGCAGATACCAAATACTGTTCT
TCTAGTGTAGCCGTAGTTAGGCCACCACTTCAAGAACTCTGTAGCACCGCCTACATACCTCGCTCTGCTA
ATCCTGTTACCAGTGGCTGCTGCCAGTGGCGATAAGTCGTGTCTTACCGGGTTGGACTCAAGACGATAGT
TACCGGATAAGGCGCAGCGGTCGGGCTGAACGGGGGGTTCGTGCACACAGCCCAGCTTGGAGCGAACGAC
CTACACCGAACTGAGATACCTACAGCGTGAGCTATGAGAAAGCGCCACGCTTCCCGAAGGGAGAAAGGCG
GACAGGTATCCGGTAAGCGGCAGGGTCGGAACAGGAGAGCGCACGAGGGAGCTTCCAGGGGGAAACGCCT
GGTATCTTTATAGTCCTGTCGGGTTTCGCCACCTCTGACTTGAGCGTCGATTTTTGTGATGCTCGTCAGG
GGGGCGGAGCCTATGGAAAAACGCCAGCAACGCGGCCTTTTTACGGTTCCTGGCCTTTTGCTGGCCTTTT
GCTCACATGTT
