>Addgene plasmid #81478 | pDONR223_SLC2A3_p.G109V | depositor partial sequence | sequence record 154797 | Insert sequence
ATGGGGACACAGAAGGTCACCCCAGCTCTGATATTTGCCATCACAGTTGCTACAATCGGCTCTTTCCAAT
TTGGCTACAACACTGGGGTCATCAATGCTCCTGAGAAGATCATAAAGGAATTTATCAATAAAACTTTGAC
GGACAAGGGAAATGCCCCACCCTCTGAGGTGCTGCTCACGTCTCTCTGGTCCTTGTCTGTGGCCATATTT
TCCGTCGGGGGTATGATCGGCTCCTTTTCCGTCGGACTCTTCGTCAACCGCTTTGGCAGGCGCAATTCAA
TGCTGATTGTCAACCTGTTGGCTGTCACTGGTGGCTGCTTTATGGTACTGTGTAAAGTAGCTAAGTCGGT
TGAAATGCTGATCCTGGGTCGCTTGGTTATTGGCCTCTTCTGCGGACTCTGCACAGGTTTTGTGCCCATG
TACATTGGAGAGATCTCGCCTACTGCCCTGCGGGGTGCCTTTGGCACTCTCAACCAGCTGGGCATCGTTG
TTGGAATTCTGGTGGCCCAGATCTTTGGTCTGGAATTCATCCTTGGGTCTGAAGAGCTATGGCCGCTGCT
ACTGGGTTTTACCATCCTTCCTGCTATCCTACAAAGTGCAGCCCTTCCATTTTGCCCTGAAAGTCCCAGA
TTTTTGCTCATTAACAGAAAAGAAGAGGAGAATGCTAAGCAGATCCTCCAGCGGTTGTGGGGCACCCAGG
ATGTATCCCAAGACATCCAGGAGATGAAAGATGAGAGTGCAAGGATGTCACAAGAAAAGCAAGTCACCGT
GCTAGAGCTCTTTAGAGTGTCCAGCTACCGACAGCCCATCATCATTTCCATTGTGCTCCAGCTCTCTCAG
CAGCTCTCTGGGATCAATGCTGTGTTCTATTACTCAACAGGAATCTTCAAGGATGCAGGTGTTCAAGAGC
CCATCTATGCCACCATCGGCGCGGGTGTGGTTAATACTATCTTCACTGTAGTTTCTCTATTTCTGGTGGA
AAGGGCAGGAAGAAGGACTCTGCATATGATAGGCCTTGGAGGGATGGCTTTTTGTTCCACGCTCATGACT
GTTTCTTTGTTATTAAAGGATAACTATAATGGGATGAGCTTTGTCTGTATTGGGGCTATCTTGGTCTTTG
TAGCCTTCTTTGAAATTGGACCAGGCCCCATTCCCTGGTTTATTGTGGCCGAACTCTTCAGCCAGGGCCC
CCGCCCAGCTGCGATGGCAGTGGCCGGCTGCTCCAACTGGACCTCCAACTTCCTAGTCGGATTGCTCTTC
CCCTCCGCTGCTCACTATTTAGGAGCCTACGTTTTTATTATCTTCACCGGCTTCCTCATTACCTTCTTGG
CTTTTACCTTCTTCAAAGTCCCTGAGACCCGTGGCAGGACTTTTGAGGATATCACACGGGCCTTTGAAGG
GCAGGCACACGGTGCAGATAGATCTGGAAAGGACGGCGTCATGGAGATGAACAGCATCGAGCCTGCTAAG
GAGACCACCACCAATGTC
