>Addgene plasmid #81478 | pDONR223_SLC2A3_p.G109V | addgene partial sequence | sequence record 156421 | M13-F20 5'-TGTAAAACGACGGCCAGT-3'
TTCGTTGCAACAAATTGATGAGCAATGCTTTTTTATAATGCCAACTTTGTACAAAAAAGTTGGCACCATG
GGGACACAGAAGGTCACCCCAGCTCTGATATTTGCCATCACAGTTGCTACAATCGGCTCTTTCCAATTTG
GCTACAACACTGGGGTCATCAATGCTCCTGAGAAGATCATAAAGGAATTTATCAATAAAACTTTGACGGA
CAAGGGAAATGCCCCACCCTCTGAGGTGCTGCTCACGTCTCTCTGGTCCTTGTCTGTGGCCATATTTTCC
GTCGGGGGTATGATCGGCTCCTTTTCCGTCGGACTCTTCGTCAACCGCTTTGGCAGGCGCAATTCAATGC
TGATTGTCAACCTGTTGGCTGTCACTGGTGGCTGCTTTATGGTACTGTGTAAAGTAGCTAAGTCGGTTGA
AATGCTGATCCTGGGTCGCTTGGTTATTGGCCTCTTCTGCGGACTCTGCACAGGTTTTGTGCCCATGTAC
ATTGGAGAGATCTCGCCTACTGCCCTGCGGGGTGCCTTTGGCACTCTCAACCAGCTGGGCATCGTTGTTG
GAATTCTGGTGGCCCAGATCTTTGGTCTGGAATTCATCCTTGGGTCTGAAGAGCTATGGCCGCTGCTACT
GGGTTTTACCATCCTTCCTGCTATCCTACAAAGTGCAGCCCTTCCATTTTGCCCTGAAAGTCCCAGATTT
TTGCTCATTAACAGAAAAGAAGAGGAGAATGCTAAGCAGATCCTCCAGCGGTTGTGGGGCACCCAGGATG
TATCCCAAGACATCCAGGAGATGAAAGATGAGAGTGCAAGGATGTCACAAGAAAAGCAAGTCACCGTGCT
AGAGCTCTTTAGAGTGTCCAGCTACCGACAGCCCATCATCATTTCCATTGTGCTCCAGCTCTCTCAGCAG
CTCTCTGGGATCAATGCTGTGTTCTATTACTCAACAGGAATCTTCAAGGATGCAGGTGTTCAAGAGCCCA
TCTATGCCACCATCGGCGCGGGTGTGGTTAATACTATCTTCACTGTAGTTT
